>Addgene plasmid #110072 | Pet28a His6-HSPB7 (zebrafish) C117S | depositor full sequence | sequence record 207088 | Pet28a His6-HSPB7 (zebrafish) C117S sequence 5741 bps
TGGCGAATGGG
[124 nt withheld, positions 12-135]
C
[91 nt withheld, positions 137-227]
A
[49 nt withheld, positions 229-277]
CCTTTGACGTTGGAGTCCACGTTCTTT
[37 nt withheld, positions 305-341]
ACCCTATCTCGGTCTATTCTTTTGATTTATAAGGGATTTTGCCGATTTCGGCCTATTGGTTAAAAAATGA
GCTGATTTAACAAAAATTTAACGCGAATTTTAACAAAATATTAACGTTTACAATTTCAGGTGGCACTTTT
CGGGGAAATGTGCGCGGAACCCCTATTTGTTTATTTTTCTAAATACATTCAAATATGTATCCGCTCATGA
ATTAATTCTTAGAAAAACTCATCGAGCATCAAATGAAACTGCAATTTATTCATATCAGGATTATCAATAC
CATATTTTTGAAAAAGCCGTTTCTGTAATGAAGGAGAAAACTCACCGAGGCAGTTCCATAGGATGGCAAG
ATCCTGGTATCGGTCTGCGATTCCGACTCGTCCAACATCAATACAACCTATTAATTTCCCCTCGTCAAAA
ATAAGGTTATCAAGTGAGAAATCACCATGAGTGACGACTGAATCCGGTGAGAATGGCAAAAGTTTATGCA
TTTCTTTCCAGACTTGTTCAACAGGCCAGCCATTACGCTCGTCATCAAAATCACTCGCATCAACCAAACC
GTTATTCATTCGTGATTGCGCCTGAGCGAGACGAAATACGCGATCGCTGTTAAAAGGACAATTACAAACA
GGAATCGAATGCAACCGGCGCAGGAACACTGCCAGCGCATCAACAATATTTTCACCTGAATCAGGATATT
CTTCTAATACCTGGAATGCTGTTTTCCCGGGGATCGCAGTGGTGAGTAACCATGCATCATCAGGAGTACG
GATAAAATGCTTGATGGTCGGAAGAGGCATAAATTCCGTCAGCCAGTTTAGTCTGACCATCTCATCTGTA
ACATCATTGGCAACGCTACCTTTGCCATGTTTCAGAAACAACTCTGGCGCATCGGGCTTCCCATACAATC
GATAGATTGTCGCACCTGATTGCCCGACATTATCGCGAGCCCATTTATACCCATATAAATCAGCATCCAT
GTTGGAATTTAATCGCGGCCTAGAGCAAGACGTTTCCCGTTGAATATGGCTCATAACACCCCTTGTATTA
CTGTTTATGTAAGCAGACAGTTTTATTGTTCATGACCAAAATCCCTTAACGTGAGTTTTCGTTCCACTGA
GCGTCAGACCCCGTAGAAAAGATCAAAGGATCTTCTTGAGATCCTTTTTTTCTGCGCGTAATCTGCTGCT
TGCAAACAAAAAAACCACCGCTACCAGCGGTGGTTTGTTTGCCGGATCAAGAGCTACCAACTCTTTTTCC
GAAGGTAACTGGCTTCAGCAGAGCGCAGATACCAAATACTGTCCTTCTAGTGTAGCCGTAGTTAGGCCAC
CACTTCAAGAACTCTGTAGCACCGCCTACATACCTCGCTCTGCTAATCCTGTTACCAGTGGCTGCTGCCA
GTGGCGATAAGTCGTGTCTTACCGGGTTGGACTCAAGACGATAGTTACCGGATAAGGCGCAGCGGTCGGG
CTGAACGGGGGGTTCGTGCACACAGCCCAGCTTGGAGCGAACGACCTACACCGAACTGAGATACCTACAG
CGTGAGCTATGAGAAAGCGCCACGCTTCCCGAAGGGAGAAAGGCGGACAGGTATCCGGTAAGCGGCAGGG
TCGGAACAGGAGAGCGCACGAGGGAGCTTCCAGGGGGAAACGCCTGGTATCTTTATAGTCCTGTCGGGTT
TCGCCACCTCTGACTTGAGCGTCGATTTTTGTGATGCTCGTCAGGGGGGCGGAGCCTATGGAAAAACGCC
AGCAACGCGGCCTTTTTACGGTTCCTGGCCTTTTGCTGGCCTTTTGCTCACATGTTCTTTCCTGCGTTAT
CCCCTGATTCTGTGGATAACCGTATTACCGCCTTTGAGTGAGCTGATACCGCTCGCCGCAGCCGAACGAC
CGAGCGCAGCGAGTCAGTGAGCGAGGAAGCGGAAGAGCGCCTGATGCGGTATTTTCTCCTTACGCATCTG
TGCGGTATTTCACACCGCATATATGGTGCACTCTCAGTACAATCTGCTCTGATGCCGCATAGTTAAGCCA
GTATACACTCCGCTATCGCTACGTGACTGGGTCATGGCTGCGCCCCGACACCCGCCAACACCCGCTGACG
CGCCCTGACGGGCTTGTCTGCTCCCGGCATCCGCTTACAGACAAGCTGTGACCGTCTCCGGGAGCTGCAT
GTGTCAGAGGTTTTCACCGTCATCACCGAAACGCGCGAGGCAGCTGCGGTAAAGCTCATCAGCGTGGTCG
TGAAGCGATTCACAGATGTCTGCCTGTTCATCCGCGTCCAGCTCGTTGAGTTTCTCCAGAAGCGTTAATG
TCTGGCTTCTGATAAAGCGGGCCATGTTAAGGGCGGTTTTTTCCTGTTTGGTCACTGATGCCTCCGTGTA
AGGGGGATTTCTGTTCATGGGGGTAATGATACCGATGAAACGAGAGAGGATGCTCACGATACGGGTTACT
GATGATGAACATGCCCGGTTACTGGAACGTTGTGAGGGTAAACAACTGGCGGTATGGATGCGGCGGGACC
AGAGAAAAATCACTCAGGGTCAATGCCAGCGCTTCGTTAATACAGATGTAGGTGTTCCACAGGGTAGCCA
GCAGCATCCTGCGATGCAGATCCGGAACATAATGGTGCAGGGCGCTGACTTCCGCGTTTCCAGACTTTAC
GAAACACGGAAACCGAAGACCATTCATGTTGTTGCTCAGGTCGCAGACGTTTTGCAGCAGCAGTCGCTTC
ACGTTCGCTCGCGTATCGGTGATTCATTCTGCTAACCAGTAAGGCAACCCCGCCAGCCTAGCCGGGTCCT
CAACGACAGGAGCACGATCATGCGCACCCGTGGGGCCGCCATGCCGGCGATAATGGCCTGCTTCTCGCCG
AAACGTTTGGTGGCGGGACCAGTGACGAAGGCTTGAGCGAGGGCGTGCAAGATTCCGAATACCGCAAGCG
ACAGGCCGATCATCGTCGCGCTCCAGCGAAAGCGGTCCTCGCCGAAAATGACCCAGAGCGCTGCCGGCAC
CTGTCCTACGAGTTGCATGATAAAGAAGACAGTCATAAGTGCGGCGACGATAGTCATGCCCCGCGCCCAC
CGGAAGGAGCTGACTGGGTTGAAGGCTCTCAAGGGCATCGGTCGAGATCCCGGTGCCTAATGAGTGAGCT
AACTTACATTAATTGCGTTGCGCTCACTGCCCGCTTTCCAGTCGGGAAACCTGTCGTGCCAGCTGCATTA
ATGAATCGGCCAACGCGCGGGGAGAGGCGGTTTGCGTATTGGGCGCCAGGGTGGTTTTTCTTTTCACCAG
TGAGACGGGCAACAGCTGATTGCCCTTCACCGCCTGGCCCTGAGAGAGTTGCAGCAAGCGGTCCACGCTG
GTTTGCCCCAGCAGGCGAAAATCCTGTTTGATGGTGGTTAACGGCGGGATATAACATGAGCTGTCTTCGG
TATCGTCGTATCCCACTACCGAGATATCCGCACCAACGCGCAGCCCGGACTCGGTAATGGCGCGCATTGC
GCCCAGCGCCATCTGATCGTTGGCAACCAGCATCGCAGTGGGAACGATGCCCTCATTCAGCATTTGCATG
GTTTGTTGAAAACCGGACATGGCACTCCAGTCGCCTTCCCGTTCCGCTATCGGCTGAATTTGATTGCGAG
TGAGATATTTATGCCAGCCAGCCAGACGCAGACGCGCCGAGACAGAACTTAATGGGCCCGCTAACAGCGC
GATTTGCTGGTGACCCAATGCGACCAGATGCTCCACGCCCAGTCGCGTACCGTCTTCATGGGAGAAAATA
ATACTGTTGATGGGTGTCTGGTCAGAGACATCAAGAAATAACGCCGGAACATTAGTGCAGGCAGCTTCCA
CAGCAATGGCATCCTGGTCATCCAGCGGATAGTTAATGATCAGCCCACTGACGCGTTGCGCGAGAAGATT
GTGCACCGCCGCTTTACAGGCTTCGACGCCGCTTCGTTCTACCATCGACACCACCACGCTGGCACCCAGT
TGATCGGCGCGAGATTTAATCGCCGCGACAATTTGCGACGGCGCGTGCAGGGCCAGACTGGAGGTGGCAA
CGCCAATCAGCAACGACTGTTTGCCCGCCAGTTGTTGTGCCACGCGGTTGGGAATGTAATTCAGCTCCGC
CATCGCCGCTTCCACTTTTTCCCGCGTTTTCGCAGAAACGTGGCTGGCCTGGTTCACCACGCGGGAAACG
GTCTGATAAGAGACACCGGCATACTCTGCGACATCGTATAACGTTACTGGTTTCACATTCACCACCCTGA
ATTGACTCTCTTCCGGGCGCTATCATGCCATACCGCGAAAGGTTTTGCGCCATTCGATGGTGTCCGGGAT
CTCGACGCTCTCCCTTATGCGACTCCTGCATTAGGAAGCAGCCCAGTAGTAGGTTGAGGCCGTTGAGCAC
CGCCGCCGCAAGGAATGGTGCATGCAAGGAGATGGCGCCCAACAGTCCCCCGGCCACGGGGCCTGCCACC
ATACCCACGCCGAAACAAGCGCTCATGAGCCCGAAGTGGCGAGCCCGATCTTCCCCATCGGTGATGTCGG
CGATATAGGCGCCAGCAACCGCACCTGTGGCGCCGGTGATGCCGGCCACGATGCGTCCGGCGTAGAGGAT
CGAGATCTCGATCCCGCGAAATTAATACGACTCACTATAGGGGAATTGTGAGCGGATAACAATTCCCCTC
TAGAAATAATTTTGTTTAACTTTAAGAAGGAGATATACCATGGGCAGCAGCCATCATCATCATCATCACA
GCAGCGGCCTGGTGCCTCGTGGTAGCCATATGAGCGCGAGCAATTCTTCTGCCTATCGATCGGAGCGTAG
TTACCATCAGACGTCATCCTCCTCATCTTCATCCTCTACCTCTGCAAACCCATACATGGAGAAGAGCCGA
GGACTCTTCGCTGACGACTTTGGATCTTTCATGTGTCCGAAGGATGCTTTGGGATTTCCAAACAGAACAG
GCACTGTTGGAAACATCAAGACTCTTGGAGACACATACCAGTTCACAGTGGACGTGCAAGACTTCTCGCC
TGAGGATGTGATCGTCACCACCTCAAACAATCAGATTGAAGTTCATGCTGAAAAGCTTGCTAGCGATGGG
ACAGTGATGAACACTTTCACCCATAAAAGCCGGCTACCAGAAGATGTGGACCCCACTTCAGTGAAGTCCA
GTTTAGGGGCCGATGGGACTCTGACTATAAAAGCACAGAGAAACACAGCTAAACTGGAGCATGCACAGAC
GTTCCGCACAGAGATCAAAATCTAGTAACAAAGCCCGAAAGGAAGCTGAGTTGGCTGCTGCCACCGCTGA
GCAATAACTAGCATAACCCCTTGGGGCCTCTAAACGGGTCTTGAGGGGTTTTTTGCTGAAAGGAGGAACT
ATATCCGGAT
Features (pLannotate 1.2.2; 19 found; start..end, strand, type, name):
     12..467     +  rep_origin     f1 ori (sequence partly withheld): f1 bacteriophage origin of replication; arrow indicates direction of (+) strand synthesis
    494..551     +  promoter       AmpR promoter (fragment): bla
    560..1375    -  CDS            KanR: aminoglycoside phosphotransferase; aph(3')-Ia; confers resistance to kanamycin in bacteria or G418 (Geneticin®) in eukaryotes
   1497..2085    +  rep_origin     ori: high-copy-number ColE1/pMB1/pBR322/pUC origin of replication
   2271..2413    -  misc_feature   bom: basis of mobility region from pBR322
   2515..2706    -  CDS            rop: Rop protein, which maintains plasmids at low copy number; rop
   2723..3103    +  CDS            YPB1_ECOLX: Protein predicted: Swiss-Prot protein existence level 4. From Escherichia coli.
   3175..3466    -  CDS            TcR (fragment): tetracycline efflux protein; tet; confers resistance to tetracycline
   3481..3502    -  protein_bind   CAP binding site: CAP binding activates transcription in the presence of cAMP. E. coli catabolite activator protein
   3515..4597    -  CDS            lacI: lac repressor; lacI; The lac repressor binds to the lac operator to inhibit transcription in E. coli. This inhibition can be relieved by adding lactose or isopropyl-β-D-thiogalactopyranoside (IPTG).
   4598..4675    -  promoter       lacI promoter: lacI
   4683..4962    -  CDS            TcR (fragment): tetracycline efflux protein; tet; confers resistance to tetracycline
   4984..5002    +  promoter       T7 promoter: promoter for bacteriophage T7 RNA polymerase
   5003..5027    +  protein_bind   lac operator: The lac repressor binds to the lac operator to inhibit transcription in E. coli. This inhibition can be relieved by adding lactose or isopropyl-β-D-thiogalactopyranoside (IPTG). lac repressor encoded by lacI
   5042..5064    +  RBS            RBS: efficient ribosome binding site from bacteriophage T7 gene 10 (Olins and Rangwala, 1989)
   5083..5099    +  CDS            capTEV™ (fragment): composite tag for in vivo biotinylation, TEV protease cleavage, and 6xHis tagging
   5131..5613    +  CDS            HSPB7 (fragment): HSPB7_HUMAN - Also known as CVHSP. Experimental evidence at protein level: Swiss-Prot protein existence level 1. From Homo sapiens (Human).
   5617..5661    +  CDS            SET1 (fragment): solubility-enhancement tag derived from T7 phage gene 10B
   5669..5716    +  terminator     T7 terminator: transcription terminator for bacteriophage T7 RNA polymerase
