>Addgene plasmid #110072 | Pet28a His6-HSPB7 (zebrafish) C117S | addgene full sequence | sequence record 212289 | Addgene NGS Result
TGGCGAATGGG
[124 nt withheld, positions 12-135]
C
[91 nt withheld, positions 137-227]
A
[49 nt withheld, positions 229-277]
CCTTTGACGTTGGAGTCCACGTTCTTT
[37 nt withheld, positions 305-341]
ACCCTATCTCGGTCTATTCTTTTGATTTATAAGGGATTTTGCCGATTTCGGCCTATTGGTTAAAAAATGA
GCTGATTTAACAAAAATTTAACGCGAATTTTAACAAAATATTAACGCTTACAATTTAGGTGGCACTTTTC
GGGGAAATGTGCGCGGAACCCCTATTTGTTTATTTTTCTAAATACATTCAAATATGTATCCGCTCATGAA
TTAATTCTTAGAAAAACTCATCGAGCATCAAATGAAACTGCAATTTATTCATATCAGGATTATCAATACC
ATATTTTTGAAAAAGCCGTTTCTGTAATGAAGGAGAAAACTCACCGAGGCAGTTCCATAGGATGGCAAGA
TCCTGGTATCGGTCTGCGATTCCGACTCGTCCAACATCAATACAACCTATTAATTTCCCCTCGTCAAAAA
TAAGGTTATCAAGTGAGAAATCACCATGAGTGACGACTGAATCCGGTGAGAATGGCAAAAGTTTATGCAT
TTCTTTCCAGACTTGTTCAACAGGCCAGCCATTACGCTCGTCATCAAAATCACTCGCATCAACCAAACCG
TTATTCATTCGTGATTGCGCCTGAGCGAGACGAAATACGCGATCGCTGTTAAAAGGACAATTACAAACAG
GAATCGAATGCAACCGGCGCAGGAACACTGCCAGCGCATCAACAATATTTTCACCTGAATCAGGATATTC
TTCTAATACCTGGAATGCTGTTTTCCCGGGGATCGCAGTGGTGAGTAACCATGCATCATCAGGAGTACGG
ATAAAATGCTTGATGGTCGGAAGAGGCATAAATTCCGTCAGCCAGTTTAGTCTGACCATCTCATCTGTAA
CATCATTGGCAACGCTACCTTTGCCATGTTTCAGAAACAACTCTGGCGCATCGGGCTTCCCATACAATCG
ATAGATTGTCGCACCTGATTGCCCGACATTATCGCGAGCCCATTTATACCCATATAAATCAGCATCCATG
TTGGAATTTAATCGCGGCCTAGAGCAAGACGTTTCCCGTTGAATATGGCTCATAACACCCCTTGTATTAC
TGTTTATGTAAGCAGACAGTTTTATTGTTCATGACCAAAATCCCTTAACGTGAGTTTTCGTTCCACTGAG
CGTCAGACCCCGTAGAAAAGATCAAAGGATCTTCTTGAGATCCTTTTTTTCTGCGCGTAATCTGCTGCTT
GCAAACAAAAAAACCACCGCTACCAGCGGTGGTTTGTTTGCCGGATCAAGAGCTACCAACTCTTTTTCCG
AAGGTAACTGGCTTCAGCAGAGCGCAGATACCAAATACTGTCCTTCTAGTGTAGCCGTAGTTAGGCCACC
ACTTCAAGAACTCTGTAGCACCGCCTACATACCTCGCTCTGCTAATCCTGTTACCAGTGGCTGCTGCCAG
TGGCGATAAGTCGTGTCTTACCGGGTTGGACTCAAGACGATAGTTACCGGATAAGGCGCAGCGGTCGGGC
TGAACGGGGGGTTCGTGCACACAGCCCAGCTTGGAGCGAACGACCTACACCGAACTGAGATACCTACAGC
GTGAGCTATGAGAAAGCGCCACGCTTCCCGAAGGGAGAAAGGCGGACAGGTATCCGGTAAGCGGCAGGGT
CGGAACAGGAGAGCGCACGAGGGAGCTTCCAGGGGGAAACGCCTGGTATCTTTATAGTCCTGTCGGGTTT
CGCCACCTCTGACTTGAGCGTCGATTTTTGTGATGCTCGTCAGGGGGGCGGAGCCTATGGAAAAACGCCA
GCAACGCGGCCTTTTTACGGTTCCTGGCCTTTTGCTGGCCTTTTGCTCACATGTTCTTTCCTGCGTTATC
CCCTGATTCTGTGGATAACCGTATTACCGCCTTTGAGTGAGCTGATACCGCTCGCCGCAGCCGAACGACC
GAGCGCAGCGAGTCAGTGAGCGAGGAAGCGGAAGAGCGCCTGATGCGGTATTTTCTCCTTACGCATCTGT
GCGGTATTTCACACCGCAATGGTGCACTCTCAGTACAATCTGCTCTGATGCCGCATAGTTAAGCCAGTAT
ACACTCCGCTATCGCTACGTGACTGGGTCATGGCTGCGCCCCGACACCCGCCAACACCCGCTGACGCGCC
CTGACGGGCTTGTCTGCTCCCGGCATCCGCTTACAGACAAGCTGTGACCGTCTCCGGGAGCTGCATGTGT
CAGAGGTTTTCACCGTCATCACCGAAACGCGCGAGGCAGCTGCGGTAAAGCTCATCAGCGTGGTCGTGAA
GCGATTCACAGATGTCTGCCTGTTCATCCGCGTCCAGCTCGTTGAGTTTCTCCAGAAGCGTTAATGTCTG
GCTTCTGATAAAGCGGGCCATGTTAAGGGCGGTTTTTTCCTGTTTGGTCACTGATGCCTCCGTGTAAGGG
GGATTTCTGTTCATGGGGGTAATGATACCGATGAAACGAGAGAGGATGCTCACGATACGGGTTACTGATG
ATGAACATGCCCGGTTACTGGAACGTTGTGAGGGTAAACAACTGGCGGTATGGATGCGGCGGGACCAGAG
AAAAATCACTCAGGGTCAATGCCAGCGCTTCGTTAATACAGATGTAGGTGTTCCACAGGGTAGCCAGCAG
CATCCTGCGATGCAGATCCGGAACATAATGGTGCAGGGCGCTGACTTCCGCGTTTCCAGACTTTACGAAA
CACGGAAACCGAAGACCATTCATGTTGTTGCTCAGGTCGCAGACGTTTTGCAGCAGCAGTCGCTTCACGT
TCGCTCGCGTATCGGTGATTCATTCTGCTAACCAGTAAGGCAACCCCGCCAGCCTAGCCGGGTCCTCAAC
GACAGGAGCACGATCATGCGCACCCGTGGGGCCGCCATGCCGGCGATAATGGCCTGCTTCTCGCCGAAAC
GTTTGGTGGCGGGACCAGTGACGAAGGCTTGAGCGAGGGCGTGCAAGATTCCGAATACCGCAAGCGACAG
GCCGATCATCGTCGCGCTCCAGCGAAAGCGGTCCTCGCCGAAAATGACCCAGAGCGCTGCCGGCACCTGT
CCTACGAGTTGCATGATAAAGAAGACAGTCATAAGTGCGGCGACGATAGTCATGCCCCGCGCCCACCGGA
AGGAGCTGACTGGGTTGAAGGCTCTCAAGGGCATCGGTCGAGATCCCGGTGCCTAATGAGTGAGCTAACT
TACATTAATTGCGTTGCGCTCACTGCCCGCTTTCCAGTCGGGAAACCTGTCGTGCCAGCTGCATTAATGA
ATCGGCCAACGCGCGGGGAGAGGCGGTTTGCGTATTGGGCGCCAGGGTGGTTTTTCTTTTCACCAGTGAG
ACGGGCAACAGCTGATTGCCCTTCACCGCCTGGCCCTGAGAGAGTTGCAGCAAGCGGTCCACGCTGGTTT
GCCCCAGCAGGCGAAAATCCTGTTTGATGGTGGTTAACGGCGGGATATAACATGAGCTGTCTTCGGTATC
GTCGTATCCCACTACCGAGATATCCGCACCAACGCGCAGCCCGGACTCGGTAATGGCGCGCATTGCGCCC
AGCGCCATCTGATCGTTGGCAACCAGCATCGCAGTGGGAACGATGCCCTCATTCAGCATTTGCATGGTTT
GTTGAAAACCGGACATGGCACTCCAGTCGCCTTCCCGTTCCGCTATCGGCTGAATTTGATTGCGAGTGAG
ATATTTATGCCAGCCAGCCAGACGCAGACGCGCCGAGACAGAACTTAATGGGCCCGCTAACAGCGCGATT
TGCTGGTGACCCAATGCGACCAGATGCTCCACGCCCAGTCGCGTACCGTCTTCATGGGAGAAAATAATAC
TGTTGATGGGTGTCTGGTCAGAGACATCAAGAAATAACGCCGGAACATTAGTGCAGGCAGCTTCCACAGC
AATGGCATCCTGGTCATCCAGCGGATAGTTAATGATCAGCCCACTGACGCGTTGCGCGAGAAGATTGTGC
ACCGCCGCTTTACAGGCTTCGACGCCGCTTCGTTCTACCATCGACACCACCACGCTGGCACCCAGTTGAT
CGGCGCGAGATTTAATCGCCGCGACAATTTGCGACGGCGCGTGCAGGGCCAGACTGGAGGTGGCAACGCC
AATCAGCAACGACTGTTTGCCCGCCAGTTGTTGTGCCACGCGGTTGGGAATGTAATTCAGCTCCGCCATC
GCCGCTTCCACTTTTTCCCGCGTTTTCGCAGAAACGTGGCTGGCCTGGTTCACCACGCGGGAAACGGTCT
GATAAGAGACACCGGCATACTCTGCGACATCGTATAACGTTACTGGTTTCACATTCACCACCCTGAATTG
ACTCTCTTCCGGGCGCTATCATGCCATACCGCGAAAGGTTTTGCGCCATTCGATGGTGTCCGGGATCTCG
ACGCTCTCCCTTATGCGACTCCTGCATTAGGAAGCAGCCCAGTAGTAGGTTGAGGCCGTTGAGCACCGCC
GCCGCAAGGAATGGTGCATGCAAGGAGATGGCGCCCAACAGTCCCCCGGCCACGGGGCCTGCCACCATAC
CCACGCCGAAACAAGCGCTCATGAGCCCGAAGTGGCGAGCCCGATCTTCCCCATCGGTGATGTCGGCGAT
ATAGGCGCCAGCAACCGCACCTGTGGCGCCGGTGATGCCGGCCACGATGCGTCCGGCGTAGAGGATCGAG
ATCTCGATCCCGCGAAATTAATACGACTCACTATAGGGGAATTGTGAGCGGATAACAATTCCCCTCTAGA
AATAATTTTGTTTAACTTTAAGAAGGAGATATACCATGGGCAGCAGCCATCATCATCATCATCACAGCAG
CGGCCTGGTGCCTCGTGGTAGCCATATGAGCGCGAGCAATTCTTCTGCCTATCGATCGGAGCGTAGTTAC
CATCAGACGTCATCCTCCTCATCTTCATCCTCTACCTCTGCAAACCCATACATGGAGAAGAGCCGAGGAC
TCTTCGCTGACGACTTTGGATCTTTCATGTGTCCGAAGGATGCTTTGGGATTTCCAAACAGAACAGGCAC
TGTTGGAAACATCAAGACTCTTGGAGACACATACCAGTTCACAGTGGACGTGCAAGACTTCTCGCCTGAG
GATGTGATCGTCACCACCTCAAACAATCAGATTGAAGTTCATGCTGAAAAGCTTGCTAGCGATGGGACAG
TGATGAACACTTTCACCCATAAAAGCCGGCTACCAGAAGATGTGGACCCCACTTCAGTGAAGTCCAGTTT
AGGGGCCGATGGGACTCTGACTATAAAAGCACAGAGAAACACAGCTAAACTGGAGCATGCACAGACGTTC
CGCACAGAGATCAAAATCTAGTAACAAAGCCCGAAAGGAAGCTGAGTTGGCTGCTGCCACCGCTGAGCAA
TAACTAGCATAACCCCTTGGGGCCTCTAAACGGGTCTTGAGGGGTTTTTTGCTGAAAGGAGGAACTATAT
CCGGAT
Features (pLannotate 1.2.2; 19 found; start..end, strand, type, name):
     12..440     +  rep_origin     f1 ori (sequence partly withheld): f1 bacteriophage origin of replication; arrow indicates direction of (+) strand synthesis
    493..550     +  promoter       AmpR promoter (fragment): bla
    559..1374    -  CDS            KanR: aminoglycoside phosphotransferase; aph(3')-Ia; confers resistance to kanamycin in bacteria or G418 (Geneticin®) in eukaryotes
   1496..2084    +  rep_origin     ori: high-copy-number ColE1/pMB1/pBR322/pUC origin of replication
   2270..2409    -  misc_feature   bom: basis of mobility region from pBR322
   2511..2702    -  CDS            rop: Rop protein, which maintains plasmids at low copy number; rop
   2719..3099    +  CDS            YPB1_ECOLX: Protein predicted: Swiss-Prot protein existence level 4. From Escherichia coli.
   3171..3462    -  CDS            TcR (fragment): tetracycline efflux protein; tet; confers resistance to tetracycline
   3477..3498    -  protein_bind   CAP binding site: CAP binding activates transcription in the presence of cAMP. E. coli catabolite activator protein
   3511..4593    -  CDS            lacI: lac repressor; lacI; The lac repressor binds to the lac operator to inhibit transcription in E. coli. This inhibition can be relieved by adding lactose or isopropyl-β-D-thiogalactopyranoside (IPTG).
   4594..4671    -  promoter       lacI promoter: lacI
   4679..4958    -  CDS            TcR (fragment): tetracycline efflux protein; tet; confers resistance to tetracycline
   4980..4998    +  promoter       T7 promoter: promoter for bacteriophage T7 RNA polymerase
   4999..5023    +  protein_bind   lac operator: The lac repressor binds to the lac operator to inhibit transcription in E. coli. This inhibition can be relieved by adding lactose or isopropyl-β-D-thiogalactopyranoside (IPTG). lac repressor encoded by lacI
   5038..5060    +  RBS            RBS: efficient ribosome binding site from bacteriophage T7 gene 10 (Olins and Rangwala, 1989)
   5079..5095    +  CDS            capTEV™ (fragment): composite tag for in vivo biotinylation, TEV protease cleavage, and 6xHis tagging
   5127..5609    +  CDS            HSPB7 (fragment): HSPB7_HUMAN - Also known as CVHSP. Experimental evidence at protein level: Swiss-Prot protein existence level 1. From Homo sapiens (Human).
   5613..5657    +  CDS            SET1 (fragment): solubility-enhancement tag derived from T7 phage gene 10B
   5665..5712    +  terminator     T7 terminator: transcription terminator for bacteriophage T7 RNA polymerase
