[The description below was written by a language model from this plasmid's Addgene catalogue record and pLannotate feature annotations shown in this document.]
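Description:
Pet28a His6-HSPB7 (zebrafish) C117S is a bacterial expression plasmid built on the pET28a backbone, about 5.7 kb in total, for producing a point mutant of the zebrafish small heat shock protein HSPB7 in E. coli. It is selected with kanamycin through an aminoglycoside phosphotransferase (KanR) gene and replicates from a ColE1/pBR322-type origin. The backbone also carries the bom mobility region and the rop gene, although the catalogue entry lists the plasmid as high copy. An f1 phage origin is also present.

The expression cassette follows the standard pET arrangement. A T7 promoter is followed immediately by a lac operator and the strong ribosome binding site from T7 gene 10, and the cassette ends at a T7 terminator. A lacI gene with its own promoter supplies the repressor. Transcription therefore requires a host that provides T7 RNA polymerase and is induced with IPTG. The roughly 555 bp insert encodes Danio rerio hspb7 with cysteine 117 changed to serine, fused to an N-terminal His6 tag for metal-affinity purification. The depositor notes a thrombin cleavage site between the tag and the protein, so the tag can be removed.

The automated annotation labels the coding region as a fragment of human HSPB7, which reflects homology matching rather than the recorded species. The short "capTEV" and "SET1" hits most likely correspond to the His tag and residual vector sequence, not to functional tags. The depositor and sequencing-derived records differ by only a few bases in length and show the same feature layout. The associated publication concerns HSPB7 as a sensor of reactive electrophilic species, so the cysteine-to-serine mutant was presumably made to test the role of that residue.
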