Addgene plasmid #110072: Pet28a His6-HSPB7 (zebrafish) C117S
Purpose: Express C117S mutant of Zebrafish His6-HSPB7 in bacteria
Depositing lab: Yimon Aye. Depositing organization: Cornell University. Publication: Cardiovascular Small Heat Shock Protein HSPB7 Is a Kinetically Privileged Reactive Electrophilic Species (RES) Sensor. Surya SL, Long MJC, Urul DA, Zhao Y, Mercer EJ, EIsaid IM, Evans T, Aye Y. ACS Chem Biol. 2018 Feb 8. doi: 10.1021/acschembio.7b00925. PubMed 29397684.
Backbone
  Vector backbone: pet28a
  Backbone size w/o insert (bp): 5186
  Total vector size (bp): 5741
  Vector type: Bacterial Expression
Growth in bacteria
  Bacterial resistance: Kanamycin, 50 μg/mL
  Growth temperature: 37°C
  Growth strain: DH5alpha
  Copy number: High Copy
Gene/Insert
  Gene/Insert name: His6-HSPB7 (alt name: Heat shock protein family B (small) member 7)
  Species: D. rerio (zebrafish)
  Insert size (bp): 555
  Mutation: Cysteine 117 to Serine
  Entrez Gene: hspb7 (a.k.a. zgc:103426)
  Promoter: T7
  Tag / fusion protein: His6 (N terminal on insert)
  Cloning method: Unknown
  Sequencing primers: 5′ TAA TAC GAC TCA CTA TAG GG; 3′ gct agt tat tgc tca gcg g
Terms and licenses: Academic/Nonprofit Terms; Industry Terms: Not Available to Industry
Depositor comments: Thrombin cleavage site between N-terminal His tag and protein
How to cite: Pet28a His6-HSPB7 (zebrafish) C117S was a gift from Yimon Aye (Addgene plasmid # 110072 ; http://n2t.net/addgene:110072 ; RRID:Addgene_110072)
